Addgene plasmid #89977: GFP-ataxin-3 C14A
Purpose: Expresses catalytic inactive GFP-tagged ataxin-3
Depositing lab: Nico Dantuma. Depositing organization: Karolinska Institutet. Publication: Ataxin-3 consolidates the MDC1-dependent DNA double-strand break response by counteracting the SUMO-targeted ubiquitin ligase RNF4. Pfeiffer A, Luijsterburg MS, Acs K, Wiegant WW, Helfricht A, Herzog LK, Minoia M, Bottcher C, Salomons FA, van Attikum H, Dantuma NP. EMBO J. 2017 Mar 8. pii: e201695151. doi: 10.15252/embj.201695151. PubMed 28275011.
Backbone
  Vector backbone: EGFP-C1
  Vector type: Mammalian Expression
Growth in bacteria
  Bacterial resistance: Kanamycin, 50 μg/mL
  Growth temperature: 37°C
  Growth strain: DH5alpha
  Copy number: Unknown
Gene/Insert
  Gene/Insert name: ataxin-3
  Species: H. sapiens (human)
  Insert size (bp): 1086
  Mutation: changed Cysteine 14 to Alanine
  GenBank ID: NM_004993.5
  Entrez Gene: ATXN3 (a.k.a. AT3, ATX3, JOS, MJD, MJD1, SCA3)
  Tag / fusion protein: GFP (N terminal on backbone)
  Cloning method: Ligation Independent Cloning
  Sequencing primers: 5′ GATCACATGGTCCTGCTG
Terms and licenses: Academic/Nonprofit Terms; Industry Terms: Not Available to Industry
How to cite: GFP-ataxin-3 C14A was a gift from Nico Dantuma (Addgene plasmid # 89977 ; http://n2t.net/addgene:89977 ; RRID:Addgene_89977)
