[The description below was written by a language model from this plasmid's Addgene catalogue record and pLannotate feature annotations shown in this document.]
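Description:
GFP-ataxin-3 C14A is a mammalian expression plasmid built on the EGFP-C1 backbone that produces human ataxin-3 (ATXN3) fused at its N terminus to EGFP. The 5,781-nt sequenced record shows the human cytomegalovirus immediate-early enhancer and promoter driving the EGFP coding sequence. This is followed by a short remnant of the multiple cloning site and then the ATXN3 open reading frame of about 1.1 kb, inserted by ligation-independent cloning. On the circular map the fusion transcript is terminated by the SV40 polyadenylation signal that lies just downstream. The insert carries a cysteine-14-to-alanine substitution. According to the record this renders the protein catalytically inactive, so the deubiquitinating activity of ataxin-3, an enzyme that binds and trims long polyubiquitin chains, is lost.

For propagation in bacteria the plasmid has a high-copy ColE1/pUC-type origin and is selected with kanamycin. The Tn5 aminoglycoside phosphotransferase gene (NeoR/KanR) sits behind both a bacterial bla promoter and the SV40 enhancer/early promoter and ends in an HSV TK polyadenylation signal. The same marker can therefore provide G418 selection in mammalian cells. An f1 origin is also present. The short fragments annotated as large T antigen, ble and bGH poly(A) appear to be partial annotation matches within backbone sequence rather than functional elements.

The construct is suited to following the localisation of an enzymatically dead ataxin-3 by fluorescence and to serving as a negative control alongside wild-type GFP-ataxin-3. The associated publication concerns the role of ataxin-3 in the MDC1-dependent DNA double-strand break response, where it counteracts the SUMO-targeted ubiquitin ligase RNF4.
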