Features (pLannotate 1.2.2; 15 found; start..end, strand, type, name):
     23..107     +  CDS            large T antigen (fragment): large T antigen from SV40 (simian virus 40)
    130..251     +  polyA_signal   SV40 poly(A) signal: SV40 polyadenylation signal
    285..713     -  rep_origin     f1 ori (sequence partly withheld): f1 bacteriophage origin of replication; arrow indicates direction of (+) strand synthesis
    740..844     +  promoter       AmpR promoter: bla
    846..1203    +  promoter       SV40 promoter: SV40 enhancer and early promoter
   1238..2032    +  CDS            NeoR/KanR: aminoglycoside phosphotransferase from Tn5; aph(3')-II (or nptII); confers resistance to neomycin, kanamycin, and G418 (Geneticin®)
   2053..2205    +  CDS            ble (fragment): BLE_KLEPN - Experimental evidence at protein level: Swiss-Prot protein existence level 1. Binding protein with a strong affinity to the bleomycin family of antibiotics. Binds to CL990; an antimitotic-antibiotic compound. From Klebsiella pneumoniae.
   2264..2311    +  polyA_signal   HSV TK poly(A) signal: herpes simplex virus thymidine kinase polyadenylation signal (Cole and Stacy, 1985)
   2402..2418    -  polyA_signal   bGH poly(A) signal (fragment): bovine growth hormone polyadenylation signal
   2640..3228    +  rep_origin     ori: high-copy-number ColE1/pMB1/pBR322/pUC origin of replication
   3403..3706    +  enhancer       CMV enhancer: human cytomegalovirus immediate early enhancer
   3707..3910    +  promoter       CMV promoter: human cytomegalovirus (CMV) immediate early promoter
   3955..4671    +  CDS            EGFP: EGFP is a basic (constitutively fluorescent) green fluorescent protein published in 1996, derived from Aequorea victoria. It is reported to be a rapidly-maturing weak dimer with moderate acid sensitivity.
   4672..4695    +  misc_feature   MCS (fragment): multiple cloning site
   4696..5778    +  CDS            ATXN3: ATX3_HUMAN - Also known as ATX3, MJD, MJD1, SCA3. Experimental evidence at protein level: Swiss-Prot protein existence level 1. Deubiquitinating enzyme involved in protein homeostasis maintenance, transcription, cytoskeleton regulation, myogenesis and degradation of misfolded chaperone substrates (PubMed:12297501, PubMed:17696782, PubMed:23625928, PubMed:28445460, PubMed:16118278). Binds long polyubiquitin chains and trims them, while it has weak or no activity against chains of 4 or less ubiquitins (PubMed:17696782). Involved in degradation of misfolded chaperone substrates via its interactio
>Addgene plasmid #89977 | GFP-ataxin-3 C14A | addgene full sequence | sequence record 181698 | Addgene NGS Result
GGATCCACCGGATCTAGATAACTGATCATAATCAGCCATACCACATTTGTAGAGGTTTTACTTGCTTTAA
AAAACCTCCCACACCTCCCCCTGAACCTGAAACATAAAATGAATGCAATTGTTGTTGTTAACTTGTTTAT
TGCAGCTTATAATGGTTACAAATAAAGCAATAGCATCACAAATTTCACAAATAAAGCATTTTTTTCACTG
CATTCTAGTTGTGGTTTGTCCAAACTCATCAATGTATCTTAACGCGTAAATTGTAAGCGTTAATATTTTG
TTAAAATTCGCGTTAAATTTTTGTTAAATCAGCTCATTTTTTAACCAATAGGCCGAAATCGGCAAAATCC
CTTATAAATCAAAAGAATAGACCGAGATAGGGT
[37 nt withheld, positions 384-420]
AAAGAACGTGGACTCCAACGTCAAAGG
[49 nt withheld, positions 448-496]
T
[91 nt withheld, positions 498-588]
G
[124 nt withheld, positions 590-713]
CAGGTGGCACTTTTCGGGGAAATGTGCGCGGAACCCCTATTTGTTTATTTTTCTAAATACATTCAAATAT
GTATCCGCTCATGAGACAATAACCCTGATAAATGCTTCAATAATATTGAAAAAGGAAGAGTCCTGAGGCG
GAAAGAACCAGCTGTGGAATGTGTGTCAGTTAGGGTGTGGAAAGTCCCCAGGCTCCCCAGCAGGCAGAAG
TATGCAAAGCATGCATCTCAATTAGTCAGCAACCAGGTGTGGAAAGTCCCCAGGCTCCCCAGCAGGCAGA
AGTATGCAAAGCATGCATCTCAATTAGTCAGCAACCATAGTCCCGCCCCTAACTCCGCCCATCCCGCCCC
TAACTCCGCCCAGTTCCGCCCATTCTCCGCCCCATGGCTGACTAATTTTTTTTATTTATGCAGAGGCCGA
GGCCGCCTCGGCCTCTGAGCTATTCCAGAAGTAGTGAGGAGGCTTTTTTGGAGGCCTAGGCTTTTGCAAA
GATCGATCAAGAGACAGGATGAGGATCGTTTCGCATGATTGAACAAGATGGATTGCACGCAGGTTCTCCG
GCCGCTTGGGTGGAGAGGCTATTCGGCTATGACTGGGCACAACAGACAATCGGCTGCTCTGATGCCGCCG
TGTTCCGGCTGTCAGCGCAGGGGCGCCCGGTTCTTTTTGTCAAGACCGACCTGTCCGGTGCCCTGAATGA
ACTGCAAGACGAGGCAGCGCGGCTATCGTGGCTGGCCACGACGGGCGTTCCTTGCGCAGCTGTGCTCGAC
GTTGTCACTGAAGCGGGAAGGGACTGGCTGCTATTGGGCGAAGTGCCGGGGCAGGATCTCCTGTCATCTC
ACCTTGCTCCTGCCGAGAAAGTATCCATCATGGCTGATGCAATGCGGCGGCTGCATACGCTTGATCCGGC
TACCTGCCCATTCGACCACCAAGCGAAACATCGCATCGAGCGAGCACGTACTCGGATGGAAGCCGGTCTT
GTCGATCAGGATGATCTGGACGAAGAGCATCAGGGGCTCGCGCCAGCCGAACTGTTCGCCAGGCTCAAGG
CGAGCATGCCCGACGGCGAGGATCTCGTCGTGACCCATGGCGATGCCTGCTTGCCGAATATCATGGTGGA
AAATGGCCGCTTTTCTGGATTCATCGACTGTGGCCGGCTGGGTGTGGCGGACCGCTATCAGGACATAGCG
TTGGCTACCCGTGATATTGCTGAAGAGCTTGGCGGCGAATGGGCTGACCGCTTCCTCGTGCTTTACGGTA
TCGCCGCTCCCGATTCGCAGCGCATCGCCTTCTATCGCCTTCTTGACGAGTTCTTCTGAGCGGGACTCTG
GGGTTCGAAATGACCGACCAAGCGACGCCCAACCTGCCATCACGAGATTTCGATTCCACCGCCGCCTTCT
ATGAAAGGTTGGGCTTCGGAATCGTTTTCCGGGACGCCGGCTGGATGATCCTCCAGCGCGGGGATCTCAT
GCTGGAGTTCTTCGCCCACCCTAGGGGGAGGCTAACTGAAACACGGAAGGAGACAATACCGGAAGGAACC
CGCGCTATGACGGCAATAAAAAGACAGAATAAAACGCACGGTGTTGGGTCGTTTGTTCATAAACGCGGGG
TTCGGTCCCAGGGCTGGCACTCTGTCGATACCCCACCGAGACCCCATTGGGGCCAATACGCCCGCGTTTC
TTCCTTTTCCCCACCCCACCCCCCAAGTTCGGGTGAAGGCCCAGGGCTCGCAGCCAACGTCGGGGCGGCA
GGCCCTGCCATAGCCTCAGGTTACTCATATATACTTTAGATTGATTTAAAACTTCATTTTTAATTTAAAA
GGATCTAGGTGAAGATCCTTTTTGATAATCTCATGACCAAAATCCCTTAACGTGAGTTTTCGTTCCACTG
AGCGTCAGACCCCGTAGAAAAGATCAAAGGATCTTCTTGAGATCCTTTTTTTCTGCGCGTAATCTGCTGC
TTGCAAACAAAAAAACCACCGCTACCAGCGGTGGTTTGTTTGCCGGATCAAGAGCTACCAACTCTTTTTC
CGAAGGTAACTGGCTTCAGCAGAGCGCAGATACCAAATACTGTTCTTCTAGTGTAGCCGTAGTTAGGCCA
CCACTTCAAGAACTCTGTAGCACCGCCTACATACCTCGCTCTGCTAATCCTGTTACCAGTGGCTGCTGCC
AGTGGCGATAAGTCGTGTCTTACCGGGTTGGACTCAAGACGATAGTTACCGGATAAGGCGCAGCGGTCGG
GCTGAACGGGGGGTTCGTGCACACAGCCCAGCTTGGAGCGAACGACCTACACCGAACTGAGATACCTACA
GCGTGAGCTATGAGAAAGCGCCACGCTTCCCGAAGGGAGAAAGGCGGACAGGTATCCGGTAAGCGGCAGG
GTCGGAACAGGAGAGCGCACGAGGGAGCTTCCAGGGGGAAACGCCTGGTATCTTTATAGTCCTGTCGGGT
TTCGCCACCTCTGACTTGAGCGTCGATTTTTGTGATGCTCGTCAGGGGGGCGGAGCCTATGGAAAAACGC
CAGCAACGCGGCCTTTTTACGGTTCCTGGCCTTTTGCTGGCCTTTTGCTCACATGTTCTTTCCTGCGTTA
TCCCCTGATTCTGTGGATAACCGTATTACCGCCATGCATTAGTTATTAATAGTAATCAATTACGGGGTCA
TTAGTTCATAGCCCATATATGGAGTTCCGCGTTACATAACTTACGGTAAATGGCCCGCCTGGCTGACCGC
CCAACGACCCCCGCCCATTGACGTCAATAATGACGTATGTTCCCATAGTAACGCCAATAGGGACTTTCCA
TTGACGTCAATGGGTGGAGTATTTACGGTAAACTGCCCACTTGGCAGTACATCAAGTGTATCATATGCCA
AGTACGCCCCCTATTGACGTCAATGACGGTAAATGGCCCGCCTGGCATTATGCCCAGTACATGACCTTAT
GGGACTTTCCTACTTGGCAGTACATCTACGTATTAGTCATCGCTATTACCATGGTGATGCGGTTTTGGCA
GTACATCAATGGGCGTGGATAGCGGTTTGACTCACGGGGATTTCCAAGTCTCCACCCCATTGACGTCAAT
GGGAGTTTGTTTTGGCACCAAAATCAACGGGACTTTCCAAAATGTCGTAACAACTCCGCCCCATTGACGC
AAATGGGCGGTAGGCGTGTACGGTGGGAGGTCTATATAAGCAGAGCTGGTTTAGTGAACCGTCAGATCCG
CTAGCGCTACCGGTCGCCACCATGGTGAGCAAGGGCGAGGAGCTGTTCACCGGGGTGGTGCCCATCCTGG
TCGAGCTGGACGGCGACGTAAACGGCCACAAGTTCAGCGTGTCCGGCGAGGGCGAGGGCGATGCCACCTA
CGGCAAGCTGACCCTGAAGTTCATCTGCACCACCGGCAAGCTGCCCGTGCCCTGGCCCACCCTCGTGACC
ACCCTGACCTACGGCGTGCAGTGCTTCAGCCGCTACCCCGACCACATGAAGCAGCACGACTTCTTCAAGT
CCGCCATGCCCGAAGGCTACGTCCAGGAGCGCACCATCTTCTTCAAGGACGACGGCAACTACAAGACCCG
CGCCGAGGTGAAGTTCGAGGGCGACACCCTGGTGAACCGCATCGAGCTGAAGGGCATCGACTTCAAGGAG
GACGGCAACATCCTGGGGCACAAGCTGGAGTACAACTACAACAGCCACAACGTCTATATCATGGCCGACA
AGCAGAAGAACGGCATCAAGGTGAACTTCAAGATCCGCCACAACATCGAGGACGGCAGCGTGCAGCTCGC
CGACCACTACCAGCAGAACACCCCCATCGGCGACGGCCCCGTGCTGCTGCCCGACAACCACTACCTGAGC
ACCCAGTCCGCCCTGAGCAAAGACCCCAACGAGAAGCGCGATCACATGGTCCTGCTGGAGTTCGTGACCG
CCGCCGGGATCACTCTCGGCATGGACGAGCTGTACAAGTCCGGACTCAGATCTCGAGCTCAAATGGAGTC
CATCTTCCACGAGAAACAAGAAGGCTCACTTGCTGCTCAACATTGCCTGAATAACTTATTGCAAGGAGAA
TATTTTAGCCCTGTGGAATTATCCTCAATTGCACATCAGCTGGATGAGGAGGAGAGGATGAGAATGGCAG
AAGGAGGAGTTACTAGTGAAGATTATCGCACGTTTTTACAGCAGCCTTCTGGAAATATGGATGACAGTGG
TTTTTTCTCTATTCAGGTTATAAGCAATGCCTTGAAAGTTTGGGGTTTAGAACTAATCCTGTTCAACAGT
CCAGAGTATCAGAGGCTCAGGATCGATCCTATAAATGAAAGATCATTTATATGCAATTATAAGGAACACT
GGTTTACAGTTAGAAAATTAGGAAAACAGTGGTTTAACTTGAATTCTCTCTTGACGGGTCCAGAATTAAT
ATCAGATACATATCTTGCACTTTTCTTGGCTCAATTACAACAGGAAGGTTATTCTATATTTGTCGTTAAG
GGTGATCTGCCAGATTGCGAAGCTGACCAACTCCTGCAGATGATTAGGGTCCAACAGATGCATCGACCAA
AACTTATTGGAGAAGAATTAGCACAACTAAAAGAGCAAAGAGTCCATAAAACAGACCTGGAACGAGTGTT
AGAAGCAAATGATGGCTCAGGAATGTTAGACGAAGATGAGGAGGATTTGCAGAGGGCTCTGGCACTAAGT
CGCCAAGAAATTGACATGGAAGATGAGGAAGCAGATCTCCGCAGGGCTATTCAGCTAAGTATGCAAGGTA
GTTCCAGAAACATATCTCAAGATATGACACAGACATCAGGTACAAATCTTACTTCAGAAGAGCTTCGGAA
GAGACGAGAAGCCTACTTTGAAAAACAGCAGCAAAAGCAGCAACAGCAGCAGCAGCAGCAGCAGCAGGGG
GACCTATCAGGACAGAGTTCACATCCATGTGAAAGGCCAGCCACCAGTTCAGGAGCACTTGGGAGTGATC
TAGGTGATGCTATGAGTGAAGAAGACATGCTTCAGGCAGCTGTGACCATGTCTTTAGAAACTGTCAGAAA
TGATTTGAAAACAGAAGGAAAAAAATAA
